Addgene plasmid #109009: pLG1-puro-sgATL2-2
Purpose: CRISPRi knockdown of targeted gene (to be used with Addgene #102244 or other dCas9-KRAB constructs)
Depositing lab: Jacob Corn. Depositing organization: University of California, Berkeley. Publication: Atlastins remodel the endoplasmic reticulum for selective autophagy. Liang JR, Lingeman E, Ahmed S, Corn JE. J Cell Biol. 2018 Aug 24. pii: jcb.201804185. doi: 10.1083/jcb.201804185. PubMed 30143524.
Backbone
  Vector backbone: pCRISPRia-v2
  Backbone manufacturer: Jonathan Weissman, Addgene #84839
  Backbone size w/o insert (bp): 8200
  Vector type: Mammalian Expression, Lentiviral
  Selectable markers: Puromycin ; BFP
Growth in bacteria
  Bacterial resistance: Ampicillin, 100 μg/mL
  Growth temperature: 37°C
  Growth strain: NEB Stable
  Copy number: High Copy
Gene/Insert
  Gene/Insert name: ATL2-sgRNA #2
  gRNA/shRNA sequence: GTAGCTGCTGGGAGAACCAG
  Species: H. sapiens (human)
  Entrez Gene: ATL2 (a.k.a. ARL3IP2, ARL6IP2, aip-2, atlastin2)
  Promoter: mU6 promoter
  Cloning method: Restriction Enzyme; 5′ cloning site BstX1 (not destroyed); 3′ cloning site BlpI (not destroyed)
  Sequencing primers: 5′ gcgccaattctgcagacaaa; 3′ CCTTCTCTAGGCACCGGTTC
Terms and licenses: Academic/Nonprofit Terms; Industry Terms: Not Available to Industry
How to cite: pLG1-puro-sgATL2-2 was a gift from Jacob Corn (Addgene plasmid # 109009 ; http://n2t.net/addgene:109009 ; RRID:Addgene_109009)
