[The description below was written by a language model from this plasmid's Addgene catalogue record and pLannotate feature annotations shown in this document.]
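Description:
pLG1-puro-sgATL2-2 is a lentiviral single-guide RNA expression plasmid built on the pCRISPRia-v2 backbone and designed for CRISPRi knockdown of human ATL2 (atlastin-2). It carries no Cas9 itself and is meant to be paired with a separately delivered dCas9-KRAB construct. In bacteria it is maintained through a high-copy ColE1/pUC-type origin and selected with ampicillin via the β-lactamase gene.

The viral portion has a third-generation-style layout. A CMV enhancer/promoter is fused to a truncated HIV-1 5' LTR to drive genomic RNA production in packaging cells. It is followed by the Ψ packaging signal with a gag fragment, the Rev response element for Rev-dependent nuclear export, and the cPPT/CTS. The transfer cassette ends with a WPRE, which boosts transcript stability and expression, and a second truncated LTR.

According to the catalogue entry, the ATL2-targeting guide (the second of its series) was cloned between BstXI and BlpI sites under a mouse U6 promoter. The feature table does not annotate this promoter, but it does detect part of the S. pyogenes guide scaffold (labelled as a tracrRNA fragment) just upstream of the marker cassette. Downstream, an EF-1α promoter drives the puromycin N-acetyltransferase and TagBFP coding sequences in tandem, so transduced mammalian cells can be selected with puromycin or tracked and sorted by blue fluorescence. The linker between the two reading frames is not annotated. Two same-orientation loxP sites flank the sgRNA and marker region, which would in principle allow Cre-mediated excision. The plasmid was deposited with a study on atlastins in endoplasmic reticulum remodelling during selective autophagy, where it serves to repress ATL2 transcription.
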