Features (pLannotate 1.2.2; 23 found; start..end, strand, type, name):
   1172..1768    +  CDS            PuroR: puromycin N-acetyltransferase; pac from Streptomyces alboniger; confers resistance to puromycin
   1844..2542    +  CDS            TagBFP: monomeric blue fluorescent protein mammalian codon-optimized
   2562..2595    +  protein_bind   loxP: Cre-mediated recombination occurs in the 8-bp core sequence (GCATACAT). Cre recombinase
   2628..2651    +  misc_feature   MCS (fragment): pBluescript multiple cloning site
   2651..3239    +  misc_feature   WPRE: woodchuck hepatitis virus posttranscriptional regulatory element
   3240..3259    +  misc_feature   MCS (fragment): pBluescript multiple cloning site
   3261..3761    +  CDS            nef (fragment): NEF_HV1LA - Experimental evidence at protein level: Swiss-Prot protein existence level 1. Extracellular Nef protein targets CD4(+) T-lymphocytes for apoptosis by interacting with CXCR4 surface receptors. From Human immunodeficiency virus type 1 group M subtype B (isolate Lai) (HIV-1).
   3768..3948    +  LTR            5' LTR (truncated): truncated 5' long terminal repeat (LTR) from HIV-1
   4010..4598    -  rep_origin     ori: high-copy-number ColE1/pMB1/pBR322/pUC origin of replication
   4769..5629    -  CDS            AmpR: β-lactamase; bla; confers resistance to ampicillin, carbenicillin, and related antibiotics
   5630..5734    -  promoter       AmpR promoter: bla
   5793..5845    -  misc_feature   bom (fragment): basis of mobility region from pBR322
   6000..6379    +  enhancer       CMV enhancer: human cytomegalovirus immediate early enhancer
   6380..6579    +  promoter       CMV promoter: human cytomegalovirus (CMV) immediate early promoter
   6597..6777    +  LTR            5' LTR (truncated): truncated 5' long terminal repeat (LTR) from HIV-1
   6824..6949    +  misc_feature   HIV-1 Ψ: packaging signal of human immunodeficiency virus type 1
   6933..7271    +  CDS            HIV-1 gag (fragment): gag protein from human immunodeficiency virus 1; gag
   7446..7679    +  misc_feature   RRE: The Rev response element (RRE) of HIV-1 allows for Rev-dependent mRNA export from the nucleus to the cytoplasm.
   8056..8156    +  CDS            Rev (fragment): human immunodeficiency virus 1 (HIV-1) Rev protein; rev; enhances nuclear export of unspliced and incompletely spliced viral mRNAs
   8206..8323    +  misc_feature   cPPT/CTS: central polypurine tract and central termination sequence of HIV-1
   8584..8617    +  protein_bind   loxP: Cre-mediated recombination occurs in the 8-bp core sequence (GCATACAT). Cre recombinase
   8742..8809    +  misc_RNA       tracrRNA (fragment): trans-activating CRISPR RNA for the Streptococcus pyogenes CRISPR/Cas9 system
   8882..1160    +  promoter       EF-1α promoter (across the origin): strong constitutive promoter for human elongation factor EF-1α
>Addgene plasmid #109009 | pLG1-puro-sgATL2-2 | addgene full sequence | sequence record 213363 | Addgene NGS Result
GGGCAGAGCGCACATCGCCCACAGTCCCCGAGAAGTTGGGGGGAGGGGTCGGCAATTGAACCGGTGCCTA
GAGAAGGTGGCGCGGGGTAAACTGGGAAAGTGATGTCGTGTACTGGCTCCGCCTTTTTCCCGAGGGTGGG
GGAGAACCGTATATAAGTGCAGTAGTCGCCGTGAACGTTCTTTTTCGCAACGGGTTTGCCGCCAGAACAC
AGGTAAGTGCCGTGTGTGGTTCCCGCGGGCCTGGCCTCTTTACGGGTTATGGCCCTTGCGTGCCTTGAAT
TACTTCCACCTGGCTGCAGTACGTGATTCTTGATCCCGAGCTTCGGGTTGGAAGTGGGTGGGAGAGTTCG
AGGCCTTGCGCTTAAGGAGCCCCTTCGCCTCGTGCTTGAGTTGAGGCCTGGCCTGGGCGCTGGGGCCGCC
GCGTGCGAATCTGGTGGCACCTTCGCGCCTGTCTCGCTGCTTTCGATAAGTCTCTAGCCATTTAAAATTT
TTGATGACCTGCTGCGACGCTTTTTTTCTGGCAAGATAGTCTTGTAAATGCGGGCCAAGATCTGCACACT
GGTATTTCGGTTTTTGGGGCCGCGGGCGGCGACGGGGCCCGTGCGTCCCAGCGCACATGTTCGGCGAGGC
GGGGCCTGCGAGCGCGGCCACCGAGAATCGGACGGGGGTAGTCTCAAGCTGGCCGGCCTGCTCTGGTGCC
TGGCCTCGCGCCGCCGTGTATCGCCCCGCCCTGGGCGGCAAGGCTGGCCCGGTCGGCACCAGTTGCGTGA
GCGGAAAGATGGCCGCTTCCCGGCCCTGCTGCAGGGAGCTCAAAATGGAGGACGCGGCGCTCGGGAGAGC
GGGCGGGTGAGTCACCCACACAAAGGAAAAGGGCCTTTCCGTCCTCAGCCGTCGCTTCATGTGACTCCAC
GGAGTACCGGGCGCCGTCCAGGCACCTCGATTAGTTCTCGCGCTTTTGGAGTACGTCGTCTTTAGGTTGG
GGGGAGGGGTTTTATGCGATGGAGTTTCCCCACACTGAGTGGGTGGAGACTGAAGTTAGGCCAGCTTGGC
ACTTGATGTAATTCTCCTTGGAATTTGCCCTTTTTGAGTTTGGATCTTGGTTCATTCTCAAGCCTCAGAC
AGTGGTTCAAAGTTTTTTTCTTCCATTTCAGGTGTCGTGAGCTAGCCCACCATGACCGAGTACAAGCCCA
CGGTGCGCCTCGCCACCCGCGACGACGTCCCCCGGGCCGTACGCACCCTCGCCGCCGCGTTCGCCGACTA
CCCCGCCACGCGCCACACCGTCGACCCGGACCGCCACATCGAGCGGGTCACCGAGCTGCAAGAACTCTTC
CTCACGCGCGTCGGGCTCGACATCGGCAAGGTGTGGGTCGCGGACGACGGCGCCGCGGTGGCGGTCTGGA
CCACGCCGGAGAGCGTCGAAGCGGGGGCGGTGTTCGCCGAGATCGGCCCGCGCATGGCCGAGTTGAGCGG
TTCCCGGCTGGCCGCGCAGCAACAGATGGAAGGCCTCCTGGCGCCGCACCGGCCCAAGGAGCCCGCGTGG
TTCCTGGCCACCGTCGGCGTCTCGCCCGACCACCAGGGCAAGGGTCTGGGCAGCGCCGTCGTGCTCCCCG
GAGTGGAGGCGGCCGAGCGCGCCGGGGTGCCCGCCTTCCTGGAGACCTCCGCGCCCCGCAACCTCCCCTT
CTACGAGCGGCTCGGCTTCACCGTCACCGCCGACGTCGAGGTGCCCGAAGGACCGCGCACCTGGTGCATG
ACCCGCAAGCCCGGTGCCGGATCGGGAGAGGGCAGAGGAAGTCTGCTAACATGCGGTGACGTCGAGGAGA
ATCCTGGCCCACCGGTCGCCACCAGCGAGCTGATTAAGGAGAACATGCACATGAAGCTGTACATGGAGGG
CACCGTGGACAACCATCACTTCAAGTGCACATCCGAGGGCGAAGGCAAGCCCTACGAGGGCACCCAGACC
ATGAGAATCAAGGTGGTCGAGGGCGGCCCTCTCCCCTTCGCCTTCGACATCCTGGCTACTAGCTTCCTCT
ACGGCAGCAAGACCTTCATCAACCACACCCAGGGCATCCCCGACTTCTTCAAGCAGTCCTTCCCTGAGGG
CTTCACATGGGAGAGAGTCACCACATACGAAGACGGGGGCGTGCTGACCGCTACCCAGGACACCAGCCTC
CAGGACGGCTGCCTCATCTACAACGTCAAGATCAGAGGGGTGAACTTCACATCCAACGGCCCTGTGATGC
AGAAGAAAACACTCGGCTGGGAGGCCTTCACCGAGACGCTGTACCCCGCTGACGGCGGCCTGGAAGGCAG
AAACGACATGGCCCTGAAGCTCGTGGGCGGGAGCCATCTGATCGCAAACATCAAGACCACATATAGATCC
AAGAAACCCGCTAAGAACCTCAAGATGCCTGGCGTCTACTATGTGGACTACAGACTGGAAAGAATCAAGG
AGGCCAACAACGAGACCTACGTCGAGCAGCACGAGGTGGCAGTGGCCAGATACTGCGACCTCCCTAGCAA
ACTGGGGCACAAGCTTAATTAAGAATTCGTCGAGGGACCTAATAACTTCGTATAGCATACATTATACGAA
GTTATACATGTTTAAGGGTTCCGGTTCCACTAGGTACAATTCGATATCAAGCTTATCGATAATCAACCTC
TGGATTACAAAATTTGTGAAAGATTGACTGGTATTCTTAACTATGTTGCTCCTTTTACGCTATGTGGATA
CGCTGCTTTAATGCCTTTGTATCATGCTATTGCTTCCCGTATGGCTTTCATTTTCTCCTCCTTGTATAAA
TCCTGGTTGCTGTCTCTTTATGAGGAGTTGTGGCCCGTTGTCAGGCAACGTGGCGTGGTGTGCACTGTGT
TTGCTGACGCAACCCCCACTGGTTGGGGCATTGCCACCACCTGTCAGCTCCTTTCCGGGACTTTCGCTTT
CCCCCTCCCTATTGCCACGGCGGAACTCATCGCCGCCTGCCTTGCCCGCTGCTGGACAGGGGCTCGGCTG
TTGGGCACTGACAATTCCGTGGTGTTGTCGGGGAAATCATCGTCCTTTCCTTGGCTGCTCGCCTGTGTTG
CCACCTGGATTCTGCGCGGGACGTCCTTCTGCTACGTCCCTTCGGCCCTCAATCCAGCGGACCTTCCTTC
CCGCGGCCTGCTGCCGGCTCTGCGGCCTCTTCCGCGTCTTCGCCTTCGCCCTCAGACGAGTCGGATCTCC
CTTTGGGCCGCCTCCCCGCATCGATACCGTCGACCTCGATCGAGACCTAGAAAAACATGGAGCAATCACA
AGTAGCAATACAGCAGCTACCAATGCTGATTGTGCCTGGCTAGAAGCACAAGAGGAGGAGGAGGTGGGTT
TTCCAGTCACACCTCAGGTACCTTTAAGACCAATGACTTACAAGGCAGCTGTAGATCTTAGCCACTTTTT
AAAAGAAAAGGGGGGACTGGAAGGGCTAATTCACTCCCAACGAAGACAAGATATCCTTGATCTGTGGATC
TACCACACACAAGGCTACTTCCCTGATTGGCAGAACTACACACCAGGGCCAGGGATCAGATATCCACTGA
CCTTTGGATGGTGCTACAAGCTAGTACCAGTTGAGCAAGAGAAGGTAGAAGAAGCCAATGAAGGAGAGAA
CACCCGCTTGTTACACCCTGTGAGCCTGCATGGGATGGATGACCCGGAGAGAGAAGTATTAGAGTGGAGG
TTTGACAGCCGCCTAGCATTTCATCACATGGCCCGAGAGCTGCATCCGGACTGTACTGGGTCTCTCTGGT
TAGACCAGATCTGAGCCTGGGAGCTCTCTGGCTAACTAGGGAACCCACTGCTTAAGCCTCAATAAAGCTT
GCCTTGAGTGCTTCAAGTAGTGTGTGCCCGTCTGTTGTGTGACTCTGGTAACTAGAGATCCCTCAGACCC
TTTTAGTCAGTGTGGAAAATCTCTAGCAGCATGTGAGCAAAAGGCCAGCAAAAGGCCAGGAACCGTAAAA
AGGCCGCGTTGCTGGCGTTTTTCCATAGGCTCCGCCCCCCTGACGAGCATCACAAAAATCGACGCTCAAG
TCAGAGGTGGCGAAACCCGACAGGACTATAAAGATACCAGGCGTTTCCCCCTGGAAGCTCCCTCGTGCGC
TCTCCTGTTCCGACCCTGCCGCTTACCGGATACCTGTCCGCCTTTCTCCCTTCGGGAAGCGTGGCGCTTT
CTCATAGCTCACGCTGTAGGTATCTCAGTTCGGTGTAGGTCGTTCGCTCCAAGCTGGGCTGTGTGCACGA
ACCCCCCGTTCAGCCCGACCGCTGCGCCTTATCCGGTAACTATCGTCTTGAGTCCAACCCGGTAAGACAC
GACTTATCGCCACTGGCAGCAGCCACTGGTAACAGGATTAGCAGAGCGAGGTATGTAGGCGGTGCTACAG
AGTTCTTGAAGTGGTGGCCTAACTACGGCTACACTAGAAGAACAGTATTTGGTATCTGCGCTCTGCTGAA
GCCAGTTACCTTCGGAAAAAGAGTTGGTAGCTCTTGATCCGGCAAACAAACCACCGCTGGTAGCGGTGGT
TTTTTTGTTTGCAAGCAGCAGATTACGCGCAGAAAAAAAGGATCTCAAGAAGATCCTTTGATCTTTTCTA
CGGGGTCTGACGCTCAGTGGAACGAAAACTCACGTTAAGGGATTTTGGTCATGAGATTATCAAAAAGGAT
CTTCACCTAGATCCTTTTAAATTAAAAATGAAGTTTTAAATCAATCTAAAGTATATATGAGTAAACTTGG
TCTGACAGTTACCAATGCTTAATCAGTGAGGCACCTATCTCAGCGATCTGTCTATTTCGTTCATCCATAG
TTGCCTGACTCCCCGTCGTGTAGATAACTACGATACGGGAGGGCTTACCATCTGGCCCCAGTGCTGCAAT
GATACCGCGAGACCCACGCTCACCGGCTCCAGATTTATCAGCAATAAACCAGCCAGCCGGAAGGGCCGAG
CGCAGAAGTGGTCCTGCAACTTTATCCGCCTCCATCCAGTCTATTAATTGTTGCCGGGAAGCTAGAGTAA
GTAGTTCGCCAGTTAATAGTTTGCGCAACGTTGTTGCCATTGCTACAGGCATCGTGGTGTCACGCTCGTC
GTTTGGTATGGCTTCATTCAGCTCCGGTTCCCAACGATCAAGGCGAGTTACATGATCCCCCATGTTGTGC
AAAAAAGCGGTTAGCTCCTTCGGTCCTCCGATCGTTGTCAGAAGTAAGTTGGCCGCAGTGTTATCACTCA
TGGTTATGGCAGCACTGCATAATTCTCTTACTGTCATGCCATCCGTAAGATGCTTTTCTGTGACTGGTGA
GTACTCAACCAAGTCATTCTGAGAATAGTGTATGCGGCGACCGAGTTGCTCTTGCCCGGCGTCAATACGG
GATAATACCGCGCCACATAGCAGAACTTTAAAAGTGCTCATCATTGGAAAACGTTCTTCGGGGCGAAAAC
TCTCAAGGATCTTACCGCTGTTGAGATCCAGTTCGATGTAACCCACTCGTGCACCCAACTGATCTTCAGC
ATCTTTTACTTTCACCAGCGTTTCTGGGTGAGCAAAAACAGGAAGGCAAAATGCCGCAAAAAAGGGAATA
AGGGCGACACGGAAATGTTGAATACTCATACTCTTCCTTTTTCAATATTATTGAAGCATTTATCAGGGTT
ATTGTCTCATGAGCGGATACATATTTGAATGTATTTAGAAAAATAAACAAATAGGGGTTCCGCGCACATT
TCCCCGAAAAGTGCCACCTGACGTCGACGGATCGGGAGATCTCCCGATCCCCTATGGTGCACTCTCAGTA
CAATCTGCTCTGATGCCGCATAGTTAAGCCAGTATCTGCTCCCTGCTTGTGTGTTGGAGGTCGCTGAGTA
GTGCGCGAGCAAAATTTAAGCTACAACAAGGCAAGGCTTGACCGACAATTGCATGAAGAATCTGCTTAGG
GTTAGGCGTTTTGCGCTGCTTCGCGATGTACGGGCCAGATATACGCGTTGACATTGATTATTGACTAGTT
ATTAATAGTAATCAATTACGGGGTCATTAGTTCATAGCCCATATATGGAGTTCCGCGTTACATAACTTAC
GGTAAATGGCCCGCCTGGCTGACCGCCCAACGACCCCCGCCCATTGACGTCAATAATGACGTATGTTCCC
ATAGTAACGCCAATAGGGACTTTCCATTGACGTCAATGGGTGGAGTATTTACGGTAAACTGCCCACTTGG
CAGTACATCAAGTGTATCATATGCCAAGTACGCCCCCTATTGACGTCAATGACGGTAAATGGCCCGCCTG
GCATTATGCCCAGTACATGACCTTATGGGACTTTCCTACTTGGCAGTACATCTACGTATTAGTCATCGCT
ATTACCATGGTGATGCGGTTTTGGCAGTACATCAATGGGCGTGGATAGCGGTTTGACTCACGGGGATTTC
CAAGTCTCCACCCCATTGACGTCAATGGGAGTTTGTTTTGGCACCAAAATCAACGGGACTTTCCAAAATG
TCGTAACAACTCCGCCCCATTGACGCAAATGGGCGGTAGGCGTGTACGGTGGGAGGTCTATATAAGCAGC
GCGTTTTGCCTGTACTGGGTCTCTCTGGTTAGACCAGATCTGAGCCTGGGAGCTCTCTGGCTAACTAGGG
AACCCACTGCTTAAGCCTCAATAAAGCTTGCCTTGAGTGCTTCAAGTAGTGTGTGCCCGTCTGTTGTGTG
ACTCTGGTAACTAGAGATCCCTCAGACCCTTTTAGTCAGTGTGGAAAATCTCTAGCAGTGGCGCCCGAAC
AGGGACTTGAAAGCGAAAGGGAAACCAGAGGAGCTCTCTCGACGCAGGACTCGGCTTGCTGAAGCGCGCA
CGGCAAGAGGCGAGGGGCGGCGACTGGTGAGTACGCCAAAAATTTTGACTAGCGGAGGCTAGAAGGAGAG
AGATGGGTGCGAGAGCGTCAGTATTAAGCGGGGGAGAATTAGATCGCGATGGGAAAAAATTCGGTTAAGG
CCAGGGGGAAAGAAAAAATATAAATTAAAACATATAGTATGGGCAAGCAGGGAGCTAGAACGATTCGCAG
TTAATCCTGGCCTGTTAGAAACATCAGAAGGCTGTAGACAAATACTGGGACAGCTACAACCATCCCTTCA
GACAGGATCAGAAGAACTTAGATCATTATATAATACAGTAGCAACCCTCTATTGTGTGCATCAAAGGATA
GAGATAAAAGACACCAAGGAAGCTTTAGACAAGATAGAGGAAGAGCAAAACAAAAGTAAGACCACCGCAC
AGCAAGCGGCCGGCCGCTGATCTTCAGACCTGGAGGAGGAGATATGAGGGACAATTGGAGAAGTGAATTA
TATAAATATAAAGTAGTAAAAATTGAACCATTAGGAGTAGCACCCACCAAGGCAAAGAGAAGAGTGGTGC
AGAGAGAAAAAAGAGCAGTGGGAATAGGAGCTTTGTTCCTTGGGTTCTTGGGAGCAGCAGGAAGCACTAT
GGGCGCAGCGTCAATGACGCTGACGGTACAGGCCAGACAATTATTGTCTGGTATAGTGCAGCAGCAGAAC
AATTTGCTGAGGGCTATTGAGGCGCAACAGCATCTGTTGCAACTCACAGTCTGGGGCATCAAGCAGCTCC
AGGCAAGAATCCTGGCTGTGGAAAGATACCTAAAGGATCAACAGCTCCTGGGGATTTGGGGTTGCTCTGG
AAAACTCATTTGCACCACTGCTGTGCCTTGGAATGCTAGTTGGAGTAATAAATCTCTGGAACAGATTTGG
AATCACACGACCTGGATGGAGTGGGACAGAGAAATTAACAATTACACAAGCTTAATACACTCCTTAATTG
AAGAATCGCAAAACCAGCAAGAAAAGAATGAACAAGAATTATTGGAATTAGATAAATGGGCAAGTTTGTG
GAATTGGTTTAACATAACAAATTGGCTGTGGTATATAAAATTATTCATAATGATAGTAGGAGGCTTGGTA
GGTTTAAGAATAGTTTTTGCTGTACTTTCTATAGTGAATAGAGTTAGGCAGGGATATTCACCATTATCGT
TTCAGACCCACCTCCCAACCCCGAGGGGACCCGACAGGCCCGAAGGAATAGAAGAAGAAGGTGGAGAGAG
AGACAGAGACAGATCCATTCGATTAGTGAACGGATCGGCACTGCGTGCGCCAATTCTGCAGACAAATGGC
AGTATTCATCCACAATTTTAAAAGAAAAGGGGGGATTGGGGGGTACAGTGCAGGGGAAAGAATAGTAGAC
ATAATAGCAACAGACATACAAACTAAAGAATTACAAAAACAAATTACAAAAATTCAAAATTTTCGGGTTT
ATTACAGGGACAGCAGAGATCCAGTTTGGTTAGTACCGGGCCCGCCCTGCAGGTCTAGAGATCCGACGCG
CCATCTCTAGGCCCGCGCCGGCCCCCTCGCACGGACTTGTGGGAGAAGCTCGGCTACTCCCCTGCCCCGG
TTAATTTGCATATAATATTTCCTAGTAACTATAGAGGCTTAATGTGCGATAAAAGACAGATAATCTGTTC
TTTTTAATACTAGCTACATTTTACATGATAGGCTTGGATTTCTATAACTTCGTATAGCATACATTATACG
AAGTTATAAACAGCACAAAAGGAAACTCACCCTAACTGTAAAGTAATTGTGTGTTTTGAGACTATAAGTA
TCCCTTGGAGAACCACCTTGTTGGTAGCTGCTGGGAGAACCAGGTTTAAGAGCTAAGCTGGAAACAGCAT
AGCAAGTTTAAATAAGGCTAGTCCGTTATCAACTTGAAAAAGTGGCACCGAGTCGGTGCTTTTTTTCTCG
AGTACTAGGATCCATTAGGCGGCCGCCCTGCAGGGTGGATAACCGTATTACCGCCATGCATGTGCCCGTC
AGT
